>Addgene plasmid #152662 | pGBW-m4134554 | addgene full sequence | sequence record 307265 | Addgene NGS Result
ATATGGAGTTCCGCGTTACATAACTTACGGTAAATGGCCCGCCTGGCTGACCGCCCAACGACCCCCGCCC
ATTGACGTCAATAATGACGTATGTTCCCATAGTAACGCCAATAGGGACTTTCCATTGACGTCAATGGGTG
GAGTATTTACGGTAAACTGCCCACTTGGCAGTACATCAAGTGTATCATATGCCAAGTACGCCCCCTATTG
ACGTCAATGACGGTAAATGGCCCGCCTGGCATTATGCCCAGTACATGACCTTATGGGACTTTCCTACTTG
GCAGTACATCTACGTATTAGTCATCGCTATTACCATGCTGATGCGGTTTTGGCAGTACATCAATGGGCGT
GGATAGCGGTTTGACTCACGGGGATTTCCAAGTCTCCACCCCATTGACGTCAATGGGAGTTTGTTTTGGC
ACCAAAATCAACGGGACTTTCCAAAATGTCGTAACAACTCCGCCCCATTGACGCAAATGGGCGGTAGGCG
TGTACGGTGGGAGGTCTATATAAGCAGAGCTGGTTTAGTGAACCGTCAGATCAGATCTTTGTCGATCCTA
CCATCCACTCGACACACCCGCCAGCGGCCGCCACCATGTCTGATAATGGACCACAGAACCAACGCAATGC
ACCCCGAATCACTTTTGGCGGTCCGTCCGACAGTACCGGGAGCAACCAGAACGGCGAAAGATCGGGAGCT
CGTTCAAAACAGCGGAGGCCTCAAGGGTTACCCAATAACACGGCCAGCTGGTTCACAGCGTTGACCCAGC
ATGGCAAGGAGGACCTCAAGTTCCCTCGGGGTCAGGGGGTCCCAATAAATACAAACAGTTCCCCTGATGA
CCAAATTGGATACTATAGACGCGCTACTAGGAGGATCCGTGGCGGGGATGGAAAAATGAAGGACCTTTCT
CCCAGATGGTACTTTTATTACCTGGGTACTGGCCCAGAGGCCGGTCTACCGTATGGAGCAAACAAAGATG
GCATTATTTGGGTGGCCACGGAAGGAGCACTGAATACCCCAAAGGATCACATCGGCACCCGGAATCCAGC
CAACAATGCTGCTATCGTTCTGCAACTCCCCCAGGGGACAACATTGCCTAAAGGCTTCTATGCCGAGGGC
AGTAGAGGTGGCAGCCAGGCGTCCTCACGCAGCTCTTCTCGATCTCGGAACAGCTCAAGAAATTCCACTC
CCGGGAGTTCCCGAGGAACCAGCCCAGCAAGGATGGCTGGCAATGGTGGAGATGCCGCTCTGGCCCTACT
TCTGCTGGACCGCCTCAATCAGTTAGAATCAAAGATGTCGGGGAAGGGGCAGCAACAGCAGGGACAGACC
GTAACTAAAAAGAGTGCAGCGGAGGCCTCTAAAAAGCCTCGGCAGAAACGTACGGCAACAAAGGCTTACA
ACGTGACCCAGGCCTTTGGCCGTAGAGGACCCGAACAGACACAAGGGAACTTTGGTGACCAAGAGTTGAT
AAGGCAGGGAACCGACTACAAACACTGGCCTCAGATCGCCCAATTCGCACCGAGCGCGAGCGCATTTTTC
GGAATGTCACGAATTGGCATGGAGGTGACACCTTCGGGAACCTGGCTGACATACACTGGCGCCATAAAGC
TCGATGACAAAGATCCCAACTTCAAGGATCAAGTCATCTTGCTGAATAAGCATATTGACGCGTATAAAAC
TTTTCCACCCACGGAACCGAAGAAGGACAAGAAAAAGAAAGCTGATGAGACACAGGCGCTTCCACAAAGG
CAGAAAAAGCAGCAGACGGTTACTCTACTGCCCGCCGCAGACCTAGATGACTTCTCCAAACAGCTTCAGC
AGTCTATGAGTAGCGCCGACTCAACCCAAGCTGAAAACCTTTACTTTCAGTCGATGAGTGACAAAATCAT
TCATCTAACCGATGACTCCTTTGATACAGACGTGTTGAAGGCCGATGGTGCGATACTGGTAGATTTCTGG
GCTGAATGGTGTGGCCCGTGCAAGATGATCGCACCCATTCTGGACGAGATCGCCGACGAGTATCAAGGAA
AATTAACTGTCGCTAAGCTTAATATAGATCAGAACCCAGGGACGGCACCTAAATACGGCATCAGGGGAAT
ACCTACCCTCCTGCTCTTTAAGAATGGGGAAGTTGCCGCGACAAAAGTGGGAGCCCTGTCTAAGGGCCAG
CTAAAAGAGTTCTTGGACGCTAACCTGGCAGGTTCAGGCTCGGGGCACATGCACCATCACCATCACCATA
GCAGCGGGCTCGTGCCACGCGGCTAAGCTAGCTTGACTGACTGAGATACAGCGTACCTTCAGCTCACAGA
CATGATAAGATACATTGATGAGTTTGGACAAACCACAACTAGAATGCAGTGAAAAAAATGCTTTATTTGT
GAAATTTGTGATGCTATTGCTTTATTTGTAACCATTATAAGCTGCAATAAACAAGTTAACAACAACAATT
GCATTCATTTTATGTTTCAGGTTCAGGGGGAGGTGTGGGAGGTTTTTTAAAGCAAGTAAAACCTCTACAA
ATGTGGTATTGGCCCATCTCTATCGGTATCGTAGCATAACCCCTTGGGGCCTCTAAACGGGTCTTGAGGG
GTTTTTTGTGCCCCTCGGGCCGGATTGCTATCTACCGGCATTGGCGCAGAAAAAAATGCCTGATGCGACG
CTGCGCGTCTTATACTCCCACATATGCCAGATTCAGCAACGGATACGGCTTCCCCAACTTGCCCACTTCC
ATACGTGTCCTCCTTACCAGAAATTTATCCTTAAGGTCGTCAGCTATCCTGCAGGCGATCTCTCGATTTC
GATCAAGACATTCCTTTAATGGTCTTTTCTGGACACCACTAGGGGTCAGAAGTAGTTCATCAAACTTTCT
TCCCTCCCTAATCTCATTGGTTACCTTGGGCTATCGAAACTTAATTAACCAGTCAAGTCAGCTACTTGGC
GAGATCGACTTGTCTGGGTTTCGACTACGCTCAGAATTGCGTCAGTCAAGTTCGATCTGGTCCTTGCTAT
TGCACCCGTTCTCCGATTACGAGTTTCATTTAAATCATGTGAGCAAAAGGCCAGCAAAAGGCCAGGAACC
GTAAAAAGGCCGCGTTGCTGGCGTTTTTCCATAGGCTCCGCCCCCCTGACGAGCATCACAAAAATCGACG
CTCAAGTCAGAGGTGGCGAAACCCGACAGGACTATAAAGATACCAGGCGTTTCCCCCTGGAAGCTCCCTC
GTGCGCTCTCCTGTTCCGACCCTGCCGCTTACCGGATACCTGTCCGCCTTTCTCCCTTCGGGAAGCGTGG
CGCTTTCTCATAGCTCACGCTGTAGGTATCTCAGTTCGGTGTAGGTCGTTCGCTCCAAGCTGGGCTGTGT
GCACGAACCCCCCGTTCAGCCCGACCGCTGCGCCTTATCCGGTAACTATCGTCTTGAGTCCAACCCGGTA
AGACACGACTTATCGCCACTGGCAGCAGCCACTGGTAACAGGATTAGCAGAGCGAGGTATGTAGGCGGTG
CTACAGAGTTCTTGAAGTGGTGGCCTAACTACGGCTACACTAGAAGAACAGTATTTGGTATCTGCGCTCT
GCTGAAGCCAGTTACCTTCGGAAAAAGAGTTGGTAGCTCTTGATCCGGCAAACAAACCACCGCTGGTAGC
GGTGGTTTTTTTGTTTGCAAGCAGCAGATTACGCGCAGAAAAAAAGGATCTCAAGAAGATCCTTTGATCT
TTTCTACGGGGTCTGACGCTCAGTGGAACGAAAACTCACGTTAAGGGATTTTGGTCATGAGATTATCAAA
AAGGATCTTCACCTAGATCCTTTTAAATTAAAAATGAAGTTTTAAATCAATCTAAAGTATATATGAGTAA
ACTTGGTCTGACAGTTACCAATGCTTAATCAGTGAGGCACCTATCTCAGCGATCTGTCTATTTCGTTCAT
CCATAGTTGCATTTAAATTTCCGAACTCTCCAAGGCCCTCGTCGGAAAATCTTCAAACCTTTCGTCCGAT
CCATCTTGCAGGCTACCTCTCGAACGAACTATCGCAAGTCTCTTGGCCGGCCTTGCGCCTTGGCTATTGC
TTGGCAGCGCCTATCGCCAGGTATTACTCCAATCCCGAATATCCGAGATCGGGATCACCCGAGAGAAGTT
CAACCTACATCCTCAATCCCGATCTATCCGAGATCCGAGGAATATCGAAATCGGGGCGCGCCTGGCCTCC
GCGCCGGGTTTTGGCGCCTCCCGCGGGCGCCCCCCTCGTCACGGCGAGCGCTGCCACGTCAGACGAAGGG
CGCAGGAGCGTCCTGATCCTTCCGCCCGGACGCTCAGGACAGCGGCCCGCTGCTCATAAGACTCGGCCTT
AGAACCCCAGTATCAGCAGAAGGACATTTTAGGACGGGACTTGGGTGACTCTAGGGCACTGGTTTTCTTT
CCAGAGAGCGGAACAGGCGAGGAAAAGTAGTCCCTTCTCGGCGATTCTGCGGAGGGATCTCCGTGGGGCG
GTGAACGCCGATGATTATATAAGGACGCGCCGGGTGTGGCACAGCTAGTTCCGTCGCAGCCGGGATTTGG
GTCGCGGTTCTTGTTTGTGGATCGCTGTGATCGTCACTTGGTGAGTAGCGGGCTGCTGGGCTGGCCGGGG
CTTTCGTGGCCGCCGGGCCGCTCGGTGGGACGGAAGCGTGTGGAGAGACCGCCAAGGGCTGTAGTCTGGG
TCCGCGAGCAAGGTTGCCCTGAACTGGGGGTTGGGGGGAGCGCAGCAAAATGGCGGCTGTTCCCGAGTCT
TGAATGGAAGACGCTTGTGAGGCGGGCTGTGAGGTCGTTGAAACAAGGTGGGGGGCATGGTGGGCGGCAA
GAACCCAAGGTCTTGAGCCCTTCGCTAATGCGGGAAAGCTCTTATTCGGGTGAGATGGGCTGGGCACCAT
CTGGGGACCCTGACGTGAAGTTTGTCACTGACTGGAGAACTCGGTTTGTCGTCTGTTGCGGGGGCGGCAG
TTATGGCGGTGCCGTTGGGCAGTGCACCCGTACCTTTGGGAGCGCGCGCCCTCGTCGTGTCGTGACGTCA
CCCGTTCTGTTGGCTTATAATGCAGGGTGGGGCCACCTGCCGGTAGGTGTGCGGTAGGCTTTTCTCCGTC
GCAGGACGCAGGGTTCGGGCCTAGGGTAGGCTCTCCTGAATCGACAGGCGCCGGACCTCTGGTGAGGGGA
GGGATAAGTGAGGCGTCAGTTTCTTTGGTCGGTTTTATGTACCTATCTTCTTAAGTAGCTGAAGCTCCGG
TTTTGAACTATGCGCTCGGGGTTGGCGAGTGTGTTTTGTGAAGTTTTTTAGGCACCTTTTGAAATGTAAT
CATTTGGGTCAATATGTAATTTTCAGTGTTAGACTTGTAAATTGTCCGCTAAATTCTGGCCGTTTTTGGC
TTTTTTGTTAGACAACATGACCGAGTACAAGCCCACGGTGCGCCTCGCCACCCGCGACGACGTCCCCAGG
GCCGTACGCACCCTCGCCGCCGCGTTCGCCGACTACCCCGCCACGCGCCACACCGTCGATCCGGACCGCC
ACATCGAGCGGGTCACCGAGCTGCAAGAACTCTTCCTCACGCGCGTCGGGCTCGACATCGGCAAGGTGTG
GGTCGCGGACGACGGCGCCGCGGTGGCGGTCTGGACCACGCCGGAGAGCGTCGAAGCGGGGGCGGTGTTC
GCCGAGATCGGCCCGCGCATGGCCGAGTTGAGCGGTTCCCGGCTGGCCGCGCAGCAACAGATGGAGGGCC
TCCTGGCGCCGCACCGGCCCAAGGAGCCCGCGTGGTTCCTGGCCACCGTCGGCGTCTCGCCCGACCACCA
GGGCAAGGGTCTGGGCAGCGCCGTCGTGCTCCCCGGAGTGGAGGCCGCCGAGCGCGCCGGGGTGCCCGCC
TTCCTGGAGACCTCCGCGCCCCGCAACCTCCCCTTCTACGAGCGGCTCGGCTTCACCGTCACCGCCGACG
TCGAGGTGCCCGAAGGACCGCGCACCTGGTGCATGACCCGCAAGCCCGGTGCCTAGGCTAGTATGTAAGC
CTAGTCTTAGATAATAAAATCGCTATCCATCGAAGATGGATGTGTGTTGGTTTTTTGTGTGTGTAACGCT
AGGCGCGCCTGGTGTACCGAGAACGATCCTCTCAGTGCGAGTCTCGACGATCCATATCGTTGCTTGGCAG
TCAGCCAGTCGGAATCCAGCTTGGGACCCAGGAAGTCCAATCGTCAGATATTGTACTCAAGCCTGGTCAC
GGCAGCGTACCGATCTGTTTAAACCTAGATATTGATAGTCTGATCGGTCAACGTATAATCGAGTCCTAGC
TTTTGCAAACATCTATCAAGAGACAGGATCAGCAGGAGGCTTTCGCATGAGTATTCAACATTTCCGTGTC
GCCCTTATTCCCTTTTTTGCGGCATTTTGCCTTCCTGTTTTTGCTCACCCAGAAACGCTGGTGAAAGTAA
AAGATGCTGAAGATCAGTTGGGTGCGCGAGTGGGTTACATCGAACTGGATCTCAACAGCGGTAAGATCCT
TGAGAGTTTTCGCCCCGAAGAACGCTTTCCAATGATGAGCACTTTTAAAGTTCTGCTATGTGGCGCGGTA
TTATCCCGTATTGACGCCGGGCAAGAGCAACTCGGTCGCCGCATACACTATTCTCAGAATGACTTGGTTG
AGTATTCACCAGTCACAGAAAAGCATCTTACGGATGGCATGACAGTAAGAGAATTATGCAGTGCTGCCAT
AACCATGAGTGATAACACTGCGGCCAACTTACTTCTGACAACGATTGGAGGACCGAAGGAGCTAACCGCT
TTTTTGCACAACATGGGGGATCATGTAACTCGCCTTGATCGTTGGGAACCGGAGCTGAATGAAGCCATAC
CAAACGACGAGCGTGACACCACGATGCCTGTAGCAATGGCAACAACCTTGCGTAAACTATTAACTGGCGA
ACTACTTACTCTAGCTTCCCGGCAACAGTTGATAGACTGGATGGAGGCGGATAAAGTTGCAGGACCACTT
CTGCGCTCGGCCCTTCCGGCTGGCTGGTTTATTGCTGATAAATCTGGAGCCGGTGAGCGTGGGTCTCGCG
GTATCATTGCAGCACTGGGGCCAGATGGTAAGCCCTCCCGTATCGTAGTTATCTACACGACGGGGAGTCA
GGCAACTATGGATGAACGAAATAGACAGATCGCTGAGATAGGTGCCTCACTGATTAAGCATTGGTAACCG
ATTCTAGGTGCATTGGCGCAGAAAAAAATGCCTGATGCGACGCTGCGCGTCTTATACTCCCACATATGCC
AGATTCAGCAACGGATACGGCTTCCCCAACTTGCCCACTTCCATACGTGTCCTCCTTACCAGAAATTTAT
CCTTAAGATCCCGAATCGTTTAAACTCGACTCTGGCTCTATCGAATCTCCGTCGTTTCGAGCTTACGCGA
ACAGCCGTGGCGCTCATTTGCTCGTCGGGCATCGAATCTCGTCAGCTATCGTCAGCTTACCTTTTTGGCA
GCGATCGCGGCTCCCGACATCTTGGACCATTAGCTCCACAGGTATCTTCTTCCCTCTAGTGGTCATAACA
GCAGCTTCAGCTACCTCTCAATTCAAAAAACCCCTCAAGACCCGTTTAGAGGCCCCAAGGGGTTATGCTA
TCAATCGTTGCGTTACACACACAAAAAACCAACACACATCCATCTTCGATGGATAGCGATTTTATTATCT
AACTGCTGATCGAGTGTAGCCAGATCTAGTAATCAATTACGGGGTCATTAGTTCATAGCCCAT
Features (pLannotate 1.2.2; 22 found; start..end, strand, type, name):
     14..317     +  enhancer       CMV enhancer: human cytomegalovirus immediate early enhancer
    390..407     -  promoter       CMV promoter (fragment): human cytomegalovirus (CMV) immediate early promoter
    470..521     +  promoter       CMVd2 promoter: truncated human cytomegalovirus (CMV) immediate early promoter that yields moderately reduced expression relative to the full-length promoter
    596..1852    +  CDS            N: NCAP_SARS2 - Experimental evidence at protein level: Swiss-Prot protein existence level 1. Packages the positive strand viral genome RNA into a helical ribonucleocapsid (RNP) and plays a fundamental role during virion assembly through its interactions with the viral genome and membrane protein M. Plays an important role in enhancing the efficiency of subgenomic viral RNA transcription as well as viral replication (By similarity). May modulate transforming growth factor-beta signaling by binding host smad3 (By similarity). From Severe acute respiratory syndrome coronavirus 2 (2019-nCoV) (SARS-C
   1874..2200    +  CDS            trxA: THIO_ECO57 - Experimental evidence at protein level: Swiss-Prot protein existence level 1. Participates in various redox reactions through the reversible oxidation of its active center dithiol to a disulfide and catalyzes dithiol-disulfide exchange reactions. From Escherichia coli O157:H7.
   2222..2239    +  CDS            6xHis: 6xHis affinity tag
   2316..2437    -  polyA_signal   SV40 poly(A) signal: SV40 polyadenylation signal
   2460..2529    -  CDS            large T antigen (fragment): large T antigen from SV40 (simian virus 40)
   2552..2598    +  terminator     T7 terminator: transcription terminator for bacteriophage T7 RNA polymerase
   2628..2764    +  terminator     rrnG terminator: transcription terminator from the E. coli ribosomal RNA rrnG operon (Albrechtsen et al., 1991)
   2809..2880    +  misc_feature   3' β-globin insulator: insulator downstream of the human β-globin locus (Farrell et al., 2002)
   3106..3694    -  rep_origin     ori: high-copy-number ColE1/pMB1/pBR322/pUC origin of replication
   3866..3930    -  CDS            bla(M) (fragment): β-lactamase lacking the signal sequence; bla(M); allows cytosolic expression of β-lactamase
   4194..5403    +  promoter       UbC promoter: human ubiquitin C promoter
   5407..6004    +  CDS            PuroR (fragment): puromycin N-acetyltransferase; pac from Streptomyces; confers resistance to puromycin
   6033..6081    +  polyA_signal   poly(A) signal: synthetic polyadenylation signal
   6347..7207    +  CDS            AmpR: β-lactamase; bla; confers resistance to ampicillin, carbenicillin, and related antibiotics
   7220..7356    +  terminator     rrnG terminator: transcription terminator from the E. coli ribosomal RNA rrnG operon (Albrechtsen et al., 1991)
   7508..7579    +  misc_feature   5' β-globin insulator: insulator upstream of the human β-globin locus (Farrell et al., 2002)
   7584..7630    -  terminator     T7 terminator: transcription terminator for bacteriophage T7 RNA polymerase
   7648..7696    -  polyA_signal   poly(A) signal: synthetic polyadenylation signal
   7727..7763    +  enhancer       CMV enhancer (fragment): human cytomegalovirus immediate early enhancer
