[The description below was written by a language model from this plasmid's Addgene catalogue record and pLannotate feature annotations shown in this document.]
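Description:
pGBW-m4134554 is a mammalian expression plasmid built on the pTwist_CMV_Puro_6 backbone that carries the wild-type nucleocapsid (N) gene of SARS-CoV-2. It is propagated in E. coli as a high-copy plasmid through a ColE1/pUC-type origin and selected with ampicillin via a full-length β-lactamase gene. For selection in mammalian cells it contains a separate cassette in which the human ubiquitin C promoter drives puromycin N-acetyltransferase, followed by a synthetic polyadenylation signal. The sequenced record is about 7.8 kb, somewhat larger than the sum of the catalogued backbone and insert sizes.

The N coding sequence sits downstream of the human cytomegalovirus immediate-early enhancer and promoter elements and is followed in the same orientation by E. coli thioredoxin (trxA) and a 6xHis tag. This matches the catalogue entry of a cleavable C-terminal TEV/TRX fusion supplied by the backbone, although the TEV protease site itself is not annotated in the feature table, and the His tag is annotated but not listed in the catalogue fields. An SV40 polyadenylation signal lies 3' of the fusion, though it is annotated on the opposite strand. Bacterial transcription terminators (T7 and rrnG), additional synthetic poly(A) signals and short β-globin insulator elements flank the expression units, presumably to limit read-through and interference between cassettes. The thioredoxin and His moieties would allow solubility enhancement and affinity capture of the expressed protein, with protease cleavage to release N. The construct is suited to transient or puromycin-selected expression of tagged nucleocapsid protein in mammalian cells, for example for purification or for functional studies of N, though the record gives no more specific application.
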