Addgene plasmid #152662: pGBW-m4134554
Purpose: Mammalian expression plasmid for SARS-CoV-2 N (nucleocapsid)
Depositing lab: Ginkgo Bioworks & Benjie Chen. Depositing organization: Ginkgo Bioworks.
Backbone
  Vector backbone: pTwist_CMV_Puro_6
  Backbone size w/o insert (bp): 6080
  Vector type: Mammalian Expression
  Selectable markers: Puromycin
Growth in bacteria
  Bacterial resistance: Ampicillin, 100 μg/mL
  Growth temperature: 37°C
  Growth strain: DH5alpha
  Copy number: High Copy
Gene/Insert
  Gene/Insert name: SARS-CoV-2 N (nucleocapsid) (alt names: nucleocapsid phosphoprotein; N protein)
  Species: Severe acute respiratory syndrome coronavirus 2
  Insert size (bp): 1253
  Mutation: wt
  Entrez Gene: N (a.k.a. GU280_gp10)
  Promoter: CMV
  Tag / fusion protein: Cleavable TEV;TRX (C terminal on backbone)
  Cloning method: Unknown
Resource information
  A portion of this plasmid was derived from a plasmid made by: GinkgoBioworks
Depositor comments: NCBI reference sequence: YP_009724397.2
How to cite: pGBW-m4134554 was a gift from Ginkgo Bioworks & Benjie Chen (Addgene plasmid # 152662 ; http://n2t.net/addgene:152662 ; RRID:Addgene_152662)
